>Addgene plasmid #40544 | pEMB52/Horse_34_374 | depositor full sequence | sequence record 52217 | pEMB52/Horse_34_374 sequence 8461 bps
GGAACGGCTCCGCCCACTATTAATGAAATTAAAAATTCCAATTTTAAAAAACGCAGCAAGAGAAACATTT
GTATGAAAGAATGCGTAGAAGGAAAGAAAAATGTCGTCGACATGCTGAACAACAAGATTAATATGCCTCC
GTGTATAAAAAAAATATTGAACGATTTGAAAGAAAACAATGTACCGCGCGGCGGTATGTACAGGAAGAGG
TTTATACTAAACTGTTACATTGCAAACGTGGTTTCGTGTGCCAAGTGTGAAAACCGATGTTTAATCAAGG
CTCTGACGCATTTCTACAACCACGACTCCAAGTGTGTGGGTGAAGTCATGCATCTTTTAATCAAATCCCA
AGATGTGTATAAACCACCAAACTGCCAAAAAATGAAAACTGTCGACAAGCTCTGTCCGTTTGCTGGCAAC
TGCAAGGGTCTCAATCCTATTTGTAATTATTGAATAATAAAACAATTATAAATGCTAAATTTGTTTTTTA
TTAACGATACAAACCAAACGCAACAAGAACATTTGTAGTATTATCTATAATTGAAAACGCGTAGTTATAA
TCGCTGAGGTAATATTTAAAATCATTTTCAAATGATTCACAGTTAATTTGCGACAATATAATTTTATTTT
CACATAAACTAGACGCCTTGTCGTCTTCTTCTTCGTATTCCTTCTCTTTTTCATTTTTCTCTTCATAAAA
ATTAACATAGTTATTATCGTATCCATATATGTATCTATCGTATAGAGTAAATTTTTTGTTGTCATAAATA
TATATGTCTTTTTTAATGGGGTGTATAGTACCGCTGCGCATAGTTTTTCTGTAATTTACAACAGTGCTAT
TTTCTGGTAGTTCTTCGGAGTGTGTTGCTTTAATTATTAAATTTATATAATCAATGAATTTGGGATCGTC
GGTTTTGTACAATATGTTGCCGGCATAGTACGCAGCTTCTTCTAGTTCAATTACACCATTTTTTAGCAGC
ACCGGATTAACATAACTTTCCAAAATGTTGTACGAACCGTTAAACAAAAACAGTTCACCTCCCTTTTCTA
TACTATTGTCTGCGAGCAGTTGTTTGTTGTTAAAAATAACAGCCATTGTAATGAGACGCACAAACTAATA
TCACAAACTGGAAATGTCTATCAATATATAGTTGCTGATCAGATCCTCATTGTTTGCCTCCCTGCTGCGG
TTTTTCACCGAAGTTCATGCCAGTCCAGCGTTTTTGCAGCAGAAAAGCCGCCGACTTCGGTTTGCGGTCG
CGAGTGAAGATCCCTTTCTTGTTACCGCCAACGCGCAATATGCCTTGCGAGGTCGCAAAATCGGCGAAAT
TCCATACCTGTTCACCGACGACGGCGCTGACGCGATCAAAGACGCGGTGATACATATCCAGCCATGCACA
CTGATACTCTTCACTCCACATGTCGGTGTACATTGAGTGCAGCCCGGCTAACGTATCCACGCCGTATTCG
GTGATGATAATCGGCTGATGCAGTTTCTCCTGCCAGGCCAGAAGTTCTTTTTCCAGTACCTTCTCTGCCG
TTTCCAAATCGCCGCTTTGGACATACCATCCGTAATAACGGTTCAGGCACAGCACATCAAAGAGATCGCT
GATGGTATCGGTGTGAGCGTCGCAGAACATTACATTGACGCAGGTGATCGGACGCGTCGGGTCGAGTTTA
CGCGTTGCTTCCGCCAGTGGCGCGAAATATTCCCGTGCACCTTGCGGACGGGTATCCGGTTCGTTGGCAA
TACTCCACATCACCACGCTTGGGTGGTTTTTGTCACGCGCTATCAGCTCTTTAATCGCCTGTAAGTGCGC
TTGCTGAGTTTCCCCGTTGACTGCCTCTTCGCTGTACAGTTCTTTCGGCTTGTTGCCCGCTTCGAAACCA
ATGCCTAAAGAGAGCGAAAAGCCGACAGCAGCAGTTTCATCAATCACCACGATGCCATGTTCATCTGCCC
AGTCGAGCATCTCTTCAGCGTAAGGGTAATGCGAGGTACGGTAGGAGTTGGCCCCAATCCAGTCCATTAA
TGCGTGGTCGTGCACCATCAGCACGTTATCGAATCCTTTGCCACGTAAGTCCGCATCTTCATGACGACCA
AAGCCAGTAAAGTAGAACGGTTTGTGGTTAATCAGGAACTGTTGGCCCTTCACTGCCACTGACCGGATGC
CGACGCGAAGCGGGTAGATATCACACTCTGTCTGGCTTTTGGCTGTGACGCACAGTTCATAGAGATAACC
TTCACCCGGTTGCCAGAGGTGCGGATTCACCACTTGCAAAGTCCCGCTAGTGCCTTGTCCAGTTGCAACC
ACCTGTTGATCCGCATCACGCAGTTCAACGCTGACATCACCATTGGCCACCACCTGCCAGTCAACAGACG
CGTGGTTACAGTCTTGCGCGACATGCGTCACCACGGTGATATCGTCCACCCAGGTGTTCGGCGTGGTGTA
GAGCATTACGCTGCGATGGATTCCGGCATAGTTAAAGAAATCATGGAAGTAAGACTGCTTTTTCTTGCCG
TTTTCGTCGGTAATCACCATTCCCGGCGGGATAGTCTGCCAGTTCAGTTCGTTGTTCACACAAACGGTGA
TACGTACACTTTTCCCGGCAATAACATACGGCGTGACATCGGCTTCAAATGGCGTATAGCCGCCCTGATG
CTCCATCACTTCCTGATTATTGACCCACACTTTGCCGTAATGAGTGACCGCATCGAAACGCAGCACGATA
CGCTGGCCTGCCCAACCTTTCGGTATAAAGACTTCGCGCTGATACCAGACGTTGCCCGCATAATTACGAA
TATCTGCATCGGCGAACTGATCGTTAAAACTGCCTGGCACAGCAATTGCCCGGCTTTCTTGTAACGCGCT
TTCCCACCAACGCTGATCAATTCCACAGTTTTCGCGATCCAGACTGAATGCCCACAGGCCGTCGAGTTTT
TTGATTTCACGGGTTGGGGTTTCTACAGGACGGACCATATTTATAGGTGTAATTTATGTAGCTGTAATTT
TTACCTTATTAATATTTTTTACGCTTTGCATTCGACGACTGAACTCCCAAATATATGTTTAACTCGTCTT
GGTCGTTTGAATTTTTGTTGCTGTGTTTCCTAATATTTTCCATCACCTTAAATATGTTATTGTAATCCTC
AATGTTGAACTTGCAATTGGACACGGCATAGTTTTCCATAGTCGTGTAAAACATGGTATTGGCTGCATTG
TAATACATCCGACTGAGCGGGTACGGATCTATGTGTTTGAGCAGCCTGTTCAAAAACTCTGCATCGTCGC
AAAACGGAATTTCGTCGACAGATCTGATCATGGAGATAATTAAAATGATAACCATCTCGCAAATAAATAA
GTATTTTACTGTTTTCGTAACAGTTTTGTAATAAAAAAACCTATAAATATAGGATCTATGCACCACCATC
ACCACCATCACCACTTGGTGCCCCGCGGATCCGGTGACCTCTTAGTTAACCCTGATCAACCTCGTCTGAC
TATCCCGATCTCCCAAATCGCTCCTGACCTGATTCTGGCTGATCTCCCTCGTAACATCATGCTGAACTCA
GATGAACTCGAATTTGAACAGGCTCCAGAGTTTCTCTTAGGCGACGGCTCTTTCGGCTCTGTTTACCGTG
CAGCCTACGAGGGTGAAGAAGTAGCAGTGAAAATCTTTAACAAACACACTTCCCTCCGCCTGCTCCGCCA
GGAATTAGTTGTGCTGTGTCATCTGCACCACCCGTCCCTCATTAGCCTGCTGGCTGCCGGTATCCGTCCT
CGCATGCTCGTTATGGAATTAGCTAGCAAGGGCAGCCTGGACCGTTTGCTGCAGCAGGATAAAGCTAGCC
TGACCCGTACCCTGCAGCACCGTATTGCCCTTCACGTAGCTGATGGTCTCCGTTACCTGCATAGCGCCAT
GATCATCTATCGTGACCTCAAGCCACATAACGTTCTGCTGTTCACCCTCTACCCGAACGCAGCCATAATC
GCTAAGATTGCTGACTACGGCATCGCTCAATACTGCTGCCGTATGGGCATCAAGACTTCTGAAGGTACTC
CGGGCTTCCGTGCGCCAGAAGTAGCTCGCGGCAACGTGATTTATAACCAGCAGGCTGACGTGTACAGCTT
CGGCCTCCTGCTCTACGACATTCTGACCACCGGCGGCCGCATAGCTGAAGGCCTGAAATTCCCTAACGAA
TTTGACGAGCTCGCAATCCAAGGCAAGCTCCCAGACCCGGTACGCGAATACGGCTGCGCTCCTTGGCCTA
TGGTAGAGAAACTGATCAAGAATTGCCTGAAGGAGAACCCTCAGGAGCGTCCGACTTCTGCACAGGTCTT
CGACATTCTGAACAGCGCTGAACTGATCTGCCTCATGCGTCACATAACCATCCCTAAAAATCTGATTGTT
GAATGCATGGTAGCTAGCAACCACAACTCCAAGAATGCTTCCATCTGGCTGGGTTGCGGCCACCCTGATA
AAGGCTGATAAGCTTGCGGCCGCACTCGAGCACCACCACCACCACCACTAACCTAGGTAGCTGAGCGCAT
GCAAGCTGATCCGGGTTATTAGTACATTTATTAAGCGCTAGATTCTGTGCGTTGTTGATTTACAGACAAT
TGTTGTACGTATTTTAATAATTCATTAAATTTATAATCTTTAGGGTGGTATGTTAGAGCGAAAATCAAAT
GATTTTCAGCGTCTTTATATCTGAATTTAAATATTAAATCCTCAATAGATTTGTAAAATAGGTTTCGATT
AGTTTCAAACAAGGGTTGTTTTTCCGAACCGATGGCTGGACTATCTAATGGATTTTCGCTCAACGCCACA
AAACTTGCCAAATCTTGTAGCAGCAATCTAGCTTTGTCGATATTCGTTTGTGTTTTGTTTTGTAATAAAG
GTTCGACGTCGTTCAAAATATTATGCGCTTTTGTATTTCTTTCATCACTGTCGTTAGTGTACAATTGACT
CGACGTAAACACGTTAAATAGAGCTTGGACATATTTAACATCGGGCGTGTTAGCTTTATTAGGCCGATTA
TCGTCGTCGTCCCAACCCTCGTCGTTAGAAGTTGCTTCCGAAGACGATTTTGCCATAGCCACACGACGCC
TATTAATTGTGTCGGCTAACACGTCCGCGATCAAATTTGTAGTTGAGCTTTTTGGAATTATTTCTGATTG
CGGGCGTTTTTGGGCGGGTTTCAATCTAACTGTGCCCGATTTTAATTCAGACAACACGTTAGAAAGCGAT
GGTGCAGGCGGTGGTAACATTTCAGACGGCAAATCTACTAATGGCGGCGGTGGTGGAGCTGATGATAAAT
CTACCATCGGTGGAGGCGCAGGCGGGGCTGGCGGCGGAGGCGGAGGCGGAGGTGGTGGCGGTGATGCAGA
CGGCGGTTTAGGCTCAAATGTCTCTTTAGGCAACACAGTCGGCACCTCAACTATTGTACTGGTTTCGGGC
GCCGTTTTTGGTTTGACCGGTCTGAGACGAGTGCGATTTTTTTCGTTTCTAATAGCTTCCAACAATTGTT
GTCTGTCGTCTAAAGGTGCAGCGGGTTGAGGTTCCGTCGGCATTGGTGGAGCGGGCGGCAATTCAGACAT
CGATGGTGGTGGTGGTGGTGGAGGCGCTGGAATGTTAGGCACGGGAGAAGGTGGTGGCGGCGGTGCCGCC
GGTATAATTTGTTCTGGTTTAGTTTGTTCGCGCACGATTGTGGGCACCGGCGCAGGCGCCGCTGGCTGCA
CAACGGAAGGTCGTCTGCTTCGAGGCAGCGCTTGGGGTGGTGGCAATTCAATATTATAATTGGAATACAA
ATCGTAAAAATCTGCTATAAGCATTGTAATTTCGCTATCGTTTACCGTGCCGATATTTAACAACCGCTCA
ATGTAAGCAATTGTATTGTAAAGAGATTGTCTCAAGCTCGGATCGATCCCGCACGCCGATAACAAGCCTT
TTCATTTTTACTACAGCATTGTAGTGGCGAGACACTTCGCTGTCGTCGAGGTTTAAACGCTTCCTCGCTC
ACTGACTCGCTGCGCTCGGTCGTTCGGCTGCGGCGAGCGGTATCAGCTCACTCAAAGGCGGTAATACGGT
TATCCACAGAATCAGGGGATAACGCAGGAAAGAACATGTGAGCAAAAGGCCAGCAAAAGGCCAGGAACCG
TAAAAAGGCCGCGTTGCTGGCGTTTTTCCATAGGCTCCGCCCCCCTGACGAGCATCACAAAAATCGACGC
TCAAGTCAGAGGTGGCGAAACCCGACAGGACTATAAAGATACCAGGCGTTTCCCCCTGGAAGCTCCCTCG
TGCGCTCTCCTGTTCCGACCCTGCCGCTTACCGGATACCTGTCCGCCTTTCTCCCTTCGGGAAGCGTGGC
GCTTTCTCATAGCTCACGCTGTAGGTATCTCAGTTCGGTGTAGGTCGTTCGCTCCAAGCTGGGCTGTGTG
CACGAACCCCCCGTTCAGCCCGACCGCTGCGCCTTATCCGGTAACTATCGTCTTGAGTCCAACCCGGTAA
GACACGACTTATCGCCACTGGCAGCAGCCACTGGTAACAGGATTAGCAGAGCGAGGTATGTAGGCGGTGC
TACAGAGTTCTTGAAGTGGTGGCCTAACTACGGCTACACTAGAAGGACAGTATTTGGTATCTGCGCTCTG
CTGAAGCCAGTTACCTTCGGAAAAAGAGTTGGTAGCTCTTGATCCGGCAAACAAACCACCGCTGGTAGCG
GTGGTTTTTTTGTTTGCAAGCAGCAGATTACGCGCAGAAAAAAAGGATCTCAAGAAGATCCTTTGATCTT
TTCTACGGGGTCTGACGCTCAGTGGAACGAAAACTCACGTTAAGGGATTTTGGTCATGAGATTATCAAAA
AGGATCTTCACCTAGATCCTTTTAAATTAAAAATGAAGTTTTAAATCAATCTAAAGTATATATGAGTAAA
CTTGGTCTGACAGTTACCAATGCTTAATCAGTGAGGCACCTATCTCAGCGATCTGTCTATTTCGTTCATC
CATAGTTGCCTGACTCCCCGTCGTGTAGATAACTACGATACGGGAGGGCTTACCATCTGGCCCCAGTGCT
GCAATGATACCGCGAGACCCACGCTCACCGGCTCCAGATTTATCAGCAATAAACCAGCCAGCCGGAAGGG
CCGAGCGCAGAAGTGGTCCTGCAACTTTATCCGCCTCCATCCAGTCTATTAATTGTTGCCGGGAAGCTAG
AGTAAGTAGTTCGCCAGTTAATAGTTTGCGCAACGTTGTTGCCATTGCTACAGGCATCGTGGTGTCACGC
TCGTCGTTTGGTATGGCTTCATTCAGCTCCGGTTCCCAACGATCAAGGCGAGTTACATGATCCCCCATGT
TGTGCAAAAAAGCGGTTAGCTCCTTCGGTCCTCCGATCGTTGTCAGAAGTAAGTTGGCCGCAGTGTTATC
ACTCATGGTTATGGCAGCACTGCATAATTCTCTTACTGTCATGCCATCCGTAAGATGCTTTTCTGTGACT
GGTGAGTACTCAACCAAGTCATTCTGAGAATAGTGTATGCGGCGACCGAGTTGCTCTTGCCCGGCGTCAA
TACGGGATAATACCGCGCCACATAGCAGAACTTTAAAAGTGCTCATCATTGGAAAACGTTCTTCGGGGCG
AAAACTCTCAAGGATCTTACCGCTGTTGAGATCCAGTTCGATGTAACCCACTCGTGCACCCAACTGATCT
TCAGCATCTTTTACTTTCACCAGCGTTTCTGGGTGAGCAAAAACAGGAAGGCAAAATGCCGCAAAAAAGG
GAATAAGGGCGACACGGAAATGTTGAATACTCATACTCTTCCTTTTTCAATATTATTGAAGCATTTATCA
GGGTTATTGTCTCATGAGCGGATACATATTTGAATGTATTTAGAAAAATAAACAAATAGGGGTTCCGCGC
ACATTTCCCCGAAAAGTGCCACCTG
[124 nt withheld, positions 7936-8059]
C
[91 nt withheld, positions 8061-8151]
A
[49 nt withheld, positions 8153-8201]
CCTTTGACGTTGGAGTCCACGTTCTTT
[37 nt withheld, positions 8229-8265]
ACCCTATCTCGGTCTATTCTTTTGATTTATAAGGGATTTTGCCGATTTCGGCCTATTGGTTAAAAAATGA
GCTGATTTAACAAAAATTTAACGCGAATTTTAACAAAATATTAACGTTTACAATTTCCCATTCGCCATTC
AGGCTGCGCAACTGTTGGGAAGGGCGATCGGTGCGGGCCTCTTCGCTATTACGCCA
Features (pLannotate 1.2.2; 14 found; start..end, strand, type, name):
    329..453     +  CDS            lef2: baculovirus late expression factor 2
    491..1096    +  CDS            ORF603: baculovirus ORF603 protein
   1167..2972    -  CDS            GUS: β-glucuronidase; uidA (or gusA) from E. coli
   2987..3302    -  promoter       p6.9 promoter: Autographa californica p6.9; baculovirus late basic protein promoter
   3317..3408    +  promoter       polyhedrin promoter: polh from Autographa californica; promoter for the baculovirus polyhedrin gene
   3463..4485    +  CDS            LRRK2 (fragment): LRRK2_HUMAN - Also known as PARK8. Experimental evidence at protein level: Swiss-Prot protein existence level 1. Serine/threonine-protein kinase which phosphorylates a broad range of proteins involved in multiple processes such as neuronal plasticity, autophagy, and vesicle trafficking (PubMed:20949042, PubMed:22012985, PubMed:26824392, PubMed:29125462, PubMed:28720718, PubMed:29127255, PubMed:30398148, PubMed:29212815, PubMed:30635421, PubMed:21850687, PubMed:23395371, PubMed:17114044, PubMed:24687852, PubMed:26014385, PubMed:25201882). Is a key regulator of RAB GTPases by regulating the GTP/
   4511..4528    +  CDS            9xHis (fragment): 9xHis affinity tag
   4565..5922    +  misc_recomb    baculovirus recombination region (ORF1629): contains part of ORF1629
   5920..5997    -  CDS            P61 (fragment): P78_NPVAC - Experimental evidence at protein level: Swiss-Prot protein existence level 1. Plays a role in the transport of the nucleocapsids from the cytoplasm toward the host nucleus together with the host actin- polymerizing Arp2/3 complex. From Autographa californica nuclear polyhedrosis virus (AcMNPV).
   6185..6773    -  rep_origin     ori: high-copy-number ColE1/pMB1/pBR322/pUC origin of replication
   6944..7804    -  CDS            AmpR: β-lactamase; bla; confers resistance to ampicillin, carbenicillin, and related antibiotics
   7805..7909    -  promoter       AmpR promoter: bla
   7936..8391    +  rep_origin     f1 ori (sequence partly withheld): f1 bacteriophage origin of replication; arrow indicates direction of (+) strand synthesis
   8396..1       -  CDS            lacZα (fragment) (across the origin): LacZα fragment of β-galactosidase; lacZ fragment
