[The description below was written by a language model from this plasmid's Addgene catalogue record and pLannotate feature annotations shown in this document.]
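Description:
pEMB52/Horse_34_374 is a baculovirus transfer vector built on the pEMB52 backbone (Emerald) for expressing a fragment of horse (Equus caballus) LRRK2 in insect cells. In bacteria it is maintained as a high-copy plasmid through a ColE1/pUC-type origin and selected with ampicillin via the β-lactamase gene. An f1 phage origin and a remnant of lacZα are also present in the backbone.

The wild-type LRRK2 insert sits downstream of the polyhedrin (polH) promoter, a very strong, very late AcMNPV promoter commonly used for high-level recombinant protein production. The annotated coding region is only about 1 kb, so it covers a small portion of this large multidomain kinase. The construct name suggests residues 34 to 374, near the N-terminus, although the record does not state the boundaries explicitly. The catalogue lists a 6xHis tag at the N-terminus of the insert, whereas the feature table detects a six-histidine stretch just downstream of the LRRK2 fragment. The tag's position should therefore be checked against the sequence.

The expression cassette is flanked by baculoviral sequences: lef2 and ORF603 on one side and an ORF1629 recombination region on the other. These allow homologous recombination with linearised baculovirus DNA to generate recombinant virus. A divergently oriented p6.9 late promoter drives E. coli β-glucuronidase (GUS), which is carried into the virus alongside the insert and provides a colorimetric marker for identifying recombinants. The plasmid was deposited by a Parkinson's disease research foundation. The design fits production and affinity purification of an LRRK2 N-terminal fragment, though the record does not state a specific application.
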