Addgene plasmid #40544: pEMB52/Horse_34_374
Depositing lab: Michael J Fox Foundation MJFF. Depositing organization: Michael J Fox Foundation.
Backbone
  Vector backbone: pEMB52
  Backbone manufacturer: Emerald
  Vector type: Baculovirus
Growth in bacteria
  Bacterial resistance: Ampicillin, 100 μg/mL
  Growth temperature: 37°C
  Growth strain: Top10
  Copy number: High Copy
Gene/Insert
  Gene/Insert name: LRRK2
  Species: Equus caballus
  Mutation: WT
  Promoter: polH
  Tag / fusion protein: 6xHis (N terminal on insert)
  Cloning method: Restriction Enzyme; 5′ cloning site BamHI (destroyed during cloning); 3′ cloning site HindIII (destroyed during cloning)
  Sequencing primers: 5′ DSP2466For:GAATTTCGTCGACAGATC; 3′ DSP2466Rev:AATAACCCGGATCAGCTT
Terms and licenses: Academic/Nonprofit Terms; Industry Terms
How to cite: pEMB52/Horse_34_374 was a gift from Michael J Fox Foundation MJFF (Addgene plasmid # 40544 ; http://n2t.net/addgene:40544 ; RRID:Addgene_40544)
