>Addgene plasmid #40544 | pEMB52/Horse_34_374 | addgene partial sequence | sequence record 53921 | DSP2466For 5'-GAATTTCGTCGACAGATC-3'
CATCTCGCAAATAAATAAGTATTTTACTGTTTTCGTAACAGTTTTGTAATAAAAAAACCTATAAATATAG
GATCTATGCACCACCATCACCACCATCACCACTTGGTGCCCCGCGGATCCGGTGACCTCTTAGTTAACCC
TGATCAACCTCGTCTGACTATCCCGATCTCCCAAATCGCTCCTGACCTGATTCTGGCTGATCTCCCTCGT
AACATCATGCTGAACTCAGATGAACTCGAATTTGAACAGGCTCCAGAGTTTCTCTTAGGCGACGGCTCTT
TCGGCTCTGTTTACCGTGCAGCCTACGAGGGTGAAGAAGTAGCAGTGAAAATCTTTAACAAACACACTTC
CCTCCGCCTGCTCCGCCAGGAATTAGTTGTGCTGTGTCATCTGCACCACCCGTCCCTCATTAGCCTGCTG
GCTGCCGGTATCCGTCCTCGCATGCTCGTTATGGAATTAGCTAGCAAGGGCAGCCTGGACCGTTTGCTGC
AGCAGGATAAAGCTAGCCTGACCCGTACCCTGCAGCACCGTATTGCCCTTCACGTAGCTGATGGTCTCCG
TTACCTGCATAGCGCCATGATCATCTATCGTGACCTCAAGCCACATAACGTTCTGCTGTTCACCCTCTAC
CCGAACGCAGCCATAATCGCTAAGATTGCTGACTACGGCATCGCTCAATACTGCTGCCGTATGGGCATCA
AGACTTCTGAAGGTACTCCGGGCTTCCGTGCGCCAGAAGTAGCTCGCGGCAACGTGATTTATAACCAGCA
GGCTGACGTGTACAGCTTCGGCCTCCTGCTCTACGACATTCTGACCACCGGCGGCCGCATAGCTGAAGGC
CTGAAATTCCCTAACGAATTTGACGAGCTCGCAATCCAAGGCAAGCTCCCAGACCCGGTACGCGAATACG
G
