>Addgene plasmid #40544 | pEMB52/Horse_34_374 | addgene partial sequence | sequence record 53922 | DSP2466Rev 5'-AATAACCCGGATCAGCTT-3'
TGGTGGTGCTCGAGTGCGGCCGCAAGCTTATCAGCCTTTATCAGGGTGGCCGCAACCCAGCCAGATGGAA
GCATTCTTGGAGTTGTGGTTGCTAGCTACCATGCATTCAACAATCAGATTTTTAGGGATGGTTATGTGAC
GCATGAGGCAGATCAGTTCAGCGCTGTTCAGAATGTCGAAGACCTGTGCAGAAGTCGGACGCTCCTGAGG
GTTCTCCTTCAGGCAATTCTTGATCAGTTTCTCTACCATAGGCCAAGGAGCGCAGCCGTATTCGCGTACC
GGGTCTGGGAGCTTGCCTTGGATTGCGAGCTCGTCAAATTCGTTAGGGAATTTCAGGCCTTCAGCTATGC
GGCCGCCGGTGGTCAGAATGTCGTAGAGCAGGAGGCCGAAGCTGTACACGTCAGCCTGCTGGTTATAAAT
CACGTTGCCGCGAGCTACTTCTGGCGCACGGAAGCCCGGAGTACCTTCAGAAGTCTTGATGCCCATACGG
CAGCAGTATTGAGCGATGCCGTAGTCAGCAATCTTAGCGATTATGGCTGCGTTCGGGTAGAGGGTGAACA
GCAGAACGTTATGTGGCTTGAGGTCACGATAGATGATCATGGCGCTATGCAGGTAACGGAGACCATCAGC
TACGTGAAGGGCAATACGGTGCTGCAGGGTACGGGTCAGGCTAGCTTTATCCTGCTGCAGCAAACGGTCC
AGGCTGCCCTTGCTAGCTAATTCCATAACGAGCATGCGAGGACGGATACCGGCAGCCAGCAGGCTAATGA
GGGACGGGTGGTGCAGATGACACAGCACAACTAATTCCTGGC
